Addgene plasmid #239216: pLV[Exp]-Bsd-CMV>hCDK11B-p58 G579S
Purpose: Expresses CDK11B p58 isoform with G579S resistance mutation in mammalian cell lines
Depositing lab: Jason Sheltzer. Depositing organization: Yale University. Publication: On-target toxicity limits the efficacy of CDK11 inhibition against cancers with 1p36 deletions. Julian LA, Crozier L, Lukow D, Mishra S, Swamy A, Hagenson RA, Sennhenn P, Sausville EL, Mendelson B, Chuaqui C, Qiao L, Vasudevan A, Lin K-T, Bhatia S, Bertomeu T, Chatr-aryamontri A, Zhang L, Rees MG, Ronan MM, Roth JA, Nottoli T, Bai S, Lakshmipathi J, Muthusamy V, Van Vranken JG, Gygi SP, Thompson SL, Smith JC, Anderson K, Shah S, Bindra RS, Akerman M, Spector DL, Krainer AR, Sheltzer JM. bioRxiv 2025.08.03.668359; doi: https://doi.org/10.1101/2025.08.03.668359.
Backbone
  Vector backbone: pLV[Exp]-Bsd-CMV
  Vector type: Mammalian Expression, Lentiviral
  Selectable markers: Blasticidin
Growth in bacteria
  Bacterial resistance: Ampicillin, 100 μg/mL
  Growth temperature: 37°C
  Growth strain: NEB Stable
  Copy number: Unknown
Gene/Insert
  Gene/Insert name: cyclin dependent kinase 11B p58 isoform with G579S resistance mutation (alt name: CDK11B p58-G579S)
  Species: H. sapiens (human)
  Mutation: changed Glycine 579 to Serine
  Entrez Gene: CDK11B (a.k.a. CDC2L1, CDK11, CDK11-p110, CDK11-p46, CDK11-p58, CLK-1, PITSLREA, PK58, p58, p58CDC2L1, p58CLK-1)
Terms and licenses: Academic/Nonprofit Terms; Industry Terms: Not Available to Industry
Depositor comments: Please visit https://doi.org/10.1101/2025.08.03.668359 for bioRxiv preprint.
How to cite: pLV[Exp]-Bsd-CMV>hCDK11B-p58 G579S was a gift from Jason Sheltzer (Addgene plasmid # 239216 ; http://n2t.net/addgene:239216 ; RRID:Addgene_239216)
