[The description below was written by a language model from this plasmid's Addgene catalogue record and pLannotate feature annotations shown in this document.]
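Description:
pLV[Exp]-Bsd-CMV>hCDK11B-p58 G579S is a third-generation-style HIV-1 lentiviral transfer plasmid for expressing a mutant human kinase in mammalian cells. In bacteria it is propagated through a high-copy ColE1/pUC-type origin with ampicillin resistance (AmpR), and it also carries an f1 origin plus remnants of a cloning-vector backbone (lac promoter/operator, lacZα and lacI fragments, T3 and T7 promoters). The viral portion begins with an RSV promoter fused to a truncated 5' LTR, which drives Tat-independent production of genomic RNA in packaging cells. This is followed by the Ψ packaging signal with a partial gag region, the Rev response element for nuclear export, and the cPPT/CTS element that aids nuclear import of the provirus. A second truncated LTR closes the transfer cassette, with an SV40 poly(A) signal and SV40 origin downstream.

The payload is driven by the CMV immediate-early enhancer/promoter and encodes the p58 isoform of human CDK11B with glycine 579 changed to serine, described in the record as a resistance mutation. The automated annotation labels this coding region by homology to the rat Cdk11b protein, but the catalogue entry states the insert is human. A Gateway recombination scar (annotated as attR2) lies just after the insert, and a WPRE follows to enhance transcript stability and expression. A separate SV40 promoter, with a bacterial EM7 promoter, drives blasticidin S deaminase, allowing blasticidin selection of transduced cells. No epitope tag or fluorescent reporter is annotated. According to its stated purpose and the associated study of CDK11 inhibition in cancer, the construct provides stable expression of the resistance-mutant kinase in mammalian cell lines, a design suited to testing whether inhibitor effects are on-target.
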