Features (pLannotate 1.2.2; 31 found; start..end, strand, type, name):
      1..589     +  rep_origin     ori: high-copy-number ColE1/pMB1/pBR322/pUC origin of replication
    772..864     +  CDS            lacI (fragment): lac repressor; lacI; The lac repressor binds to the lac operator to inhibit transcription in E. coli. This inhibition can be relieved by adding lactose or isopropyl-β-D-thiogalactopyranoside (IPTG).
    877..898     +  protein_bind   CAP binding site: CAP binding activates transcription in the presence of cAMP. E. coli catabolite activator protein
    913..943     +  promoter       lac promoter: promoter for the E. coli lac operon
    951..967     +  protein_bind   lac operator: The lac repressor binds to the lac operator to inhibit transcription in E. coli. This inhibition can be relieved by adding lactose or isopropyl-β-D-thiogalactopyranoside (IPTG). lac repressor encoded by lacI
   1012..1030    +  promoter       T3 promoter: promoter for bacteriophage T3 RNA polymerase
   1058..1284    +  promoter       RSV promoter: Rous sarcoma virus enhancer/promoter
   1285..1465    +  LTR            5' LTR (truncated): truncated 5' long terminal repeat (LTR) from HIV-1
   1512..1637    +  misc_feature   HIV-1 Ψ: packaging signal of human immunodeficiency virus type 1
   1621..1984    +  CDS            HIV-1 gag (fragment): gag protein from human immunodeficiency virus 1; gag
   2130..2363    +  misc_feature   RRE: The Rev response element (RRE) of HIV-1 allows for Rev-dependent mRNA export from the nucleus to the cytoplasm.
   2740..2840    +  CDS            Rev (fragment): human immunodeficiency virus 1 (HIV-1) Rev protein; rev; enhances nuclear export of unspliced and incompletely spliced viral mRNAs
   2859..2975    +  misc_feature   cPPT/CTS: central polypurine tract and central termination sequence of HIV-1
   2998..3301    +  enhancer       CMV enhancer: human cytomegalovirus immediate early enhancer
   3302..3505    +  promoter       CMV promoter: human cytomegalovirus (CMV) immediate early promoter
   3588..3710    +  CDS            Cdk11b (fragment): CD11B_RAT - Also known as Cdc2l1, Cdk11. Experimental evidence at protein level: Swiss-Prot protein existence level 1. Plays multiple roles in cell cycle progression, cytokinesis and apoptosis. Involved in pre-mRNA splicing in a kinase activity- dependent manner. May act as a negative regulator of normal cell cycle progression. From Rattus norvegicus (Rat).
   3716..4894    +  CDS            Cdk11b (fragment): CD11B_RAT - Also known as Cdc2l1, Cdk11. Experimental evidence at protein level: Swiss-Prot protein existence level 1. Plays multiple roles in cell cycle progression, cytokinesis and apoptosis. Involved in pre-mRNA splicing in a kinase activity- dependent manner. May act as a negative regulator of normal cell cycle progression. From Rattus norvegicus (Rat).
   4904..5028    -  protein_bind   attR2: mutant version of attR; recombination site for the Gateway® LR reaction LR Clonase™
   5059..5647    +  misc_feature   WPRE: woodchuck hepatitis virus posttranscriptional regulatory element
   5703..6032    +  promoter       SV40 promoter: SV40 enhancer and early promoter
   6080..6127    +  promoter       EM7 promoter: synthetic bacterial promoter&nbsp
   6146..6544    +  CDS            BSD: blasticidin S deaminase; Aspergillus terreus BSD; confers resistance to blasticidin
   6561..6698    +  CDS            nef (fragment): NEF_HV1LA - Experimental evidence at protein level: Swiss-Prot protein existence level 1. Extracellular Nef protein targets CD4(+) T-lymphocytes for apoptosis by interacting with CXCR4 surface receptors. From Human immunodeficiency virus type 1 group M subtype B (isolate Lai) (HIV-1).
   6684..6864    +  LTR            5' LTR (truncated): truncated 5' long terminal repeat (LTR) from HIV-1
   6936..7057    +  polyA_signal   SV40 poly(A) signal: SV40 polyadenylation signal
   7097..7232    +  rep_origin     SV40 ori: SV40 origin of replication
   7253..7271    -  promoter       T7 promoter: promoter for bacteriophage T7 RNA polymerase
   7279..7434    +  CDS            lacZα (fragment): LacZα fragment of β-galactosidase; lacZ fragment
   7439..7867    +  rep_origin     f1 ori (sequence partly withheld): f1 bacteriophage origin of replication; arrow indicates direction of (+) strand synthesis
   7920..8024    +  promoter       AmpR promoter: bla
   8025..8885    +  CDS            AmpR: β-lactamase; bla; confers resistance to ampicillin, carbenicillin, and related antibiotics
>Addgene plasmid #239216 | pLV[Exp]-Bsd-CMV>hCDK11B-p58 G579S | addgene full sequence | sequence record 474391 | Addgene NGS Result
TTGAGATCCTTTTTTTCTGCGCGTAATCTGCTGCTTGCAAACAAAAAAACCACCGCTACCAGCGGTGGTT
TGTTTGCCGGATCAAGAGCTACCAACTCTTTTTCCGAAGGTAACTGGCTTCAGCAGAGCGCAGATACCAA
ATACTGTTCTTCTAGTGTAGCCGTAGTTAGGCCACCACTTCAAGAACTCTGTAGCACCGCCTACATACCT
CGCTCTGCTAATCCTGTTACCAGTGGCTGCTGCCAGTGGCGATAAGTCGTGTCTTACCGGGTTGGACTCA
AGACGATAGTTACCGGATAAGGCGCAGCGGTCGGGCTGAACGGGGGGTTCGTGCACACAGCCCAGCTTGG
AGCGAACGACCTACACCGAACTGAGATACCTACAGCGTGAGCTATGAGAAAGCGCCACGCTTCCCGAAGG
GAGAAAGGCGGACAGGTATCCGGTAAGCGGCAGGGTCGGAACAGGAGAGCGCACGAGGGAGCTTCCAGGG
GGAAACGCCTGGTATCTTTATAGTCCTGTCGGGTTTCGCCACCTCTGACTTGAGCGTCGATTTTTGTGAT
GCTCGTCAGGGGGGCGGAGCCTATGGAAAAACGCCAGCAACGCGGCCTTTTTACGGTTCCTGGCCTTTTG
CTGGCCTTTTGCTCACATGTTCTTTCCTGCGTTATCCCCTGATTCTGTGGATAACCGTATTACCGCCTTT
GAGTGAGCTGATACCGCTCGCCGCAGCCGAACGACCGAGCGCAGCGAGTCAGTGAGCGAGGAAGCGGAAG
AGCGCCCAATACGCAAACCGCCTCTCCCCGCGCGTTGGCCGATTCATTAATGCAGCTGGCACGACAGGTT
TCCCGACTGGAAAGCGGGCAGTGAGCGCAACGCAATTAATGTGAGTTAGCTCACTCATTAGGCACCCCAG
GCTTTACACTTTATGCTTCCGGCTCGTATGTTGTGTGGAATTGTGAGCGGATAACAATTTCACACAGGAA
ACAGCTATGACCATGATTACGCCAAGCGCGCAATTAACCCTCACTAAAGGGAACAAAAGCTGGAGCTGCA
AGCTTAATGTAGTCTTATGCAATACTCTTGTAGTCTTGCAACATGGTAACGATGAGTTAGCAACATGCCT
TACAAGGAGAGAAAAAGCACCGTGCATGCCGATTGGTGGAAGTAAGGTGGTACGATCGTGCCTTATTAGG
AAGGCAACAGACGGGTCTGACATGGATTGGACGAACCACTGAATTGCCGCATTGCAGAGATATTGTATTT
AAGTGCCTAGCTCGATACATAAACGGGTCTCTCTGGTTAGACCAGATCTGAGCCTGGGAGCTCTCTGGCT
AACTAGGGAACCCACTGCTTAAGCCTCAATAAAGCTTGCCTTGAGTGCTTCAAGTAGTGTGTGCCCGTCT
GTTGTGTGACTCTGGTAACTAGAGATCCCTCAGACCCTTTTAGTCAGTGTGGAAAATCTCTAGCAGTGGC
GCCCGAACAGGGACTTGAAAGCGAAAGGGAAACCAGAGGAGCTCTCTCGACGCAGGACTCGGCTTGCTGA
AGCGCGCACGGCAAGAGGCGAGGGGCGGCGACTGGTGAGTACGCCAAAAATTTTGACTAGCGGAGGCTAG
AAGGAGAGAGATGGGTGCGAGAGCGTCAGTATTAAGCGGGGGAGAATTAGATCGCGATGGGAAAAAATTC
GGTTAAGGCCAGGGGGAAAGAAAAAATATAAATTAAAACATATAGTATGGGCAAGCAGGGAGCTAGAACG
ATTCGCAGTTAATCCTGGCCTGTTAGAAACATCAGAAGGCTGTAGACAAATACTGGGACAGCTACAACCA
TCCCTTCAGACAGGATCAGAAGAACTTAGATCATTATATAATACAGTAGCAACCCTCTATTGTGTGCATC
AAAGGATAGAGATAAAAGACACCAAGGAAGCTTTAGACAAGATAGAGGAAGAGCAAAACAAAAGTAAGAC
CACCGCACAGCAAGCGGCCGCTGATCTTCAGACCTGGAGGAGGAGATATGAGGGACAATTGGAGAAGTGA
ATTATATAAATATAAAGTAGTAAAAATTGAACCATTAGGAGTAGCACCCACCAAGGCAAAGAGAAGAGTG
GTGCAGAGAGAAAAAAGAGCAGTGGGAATAGGAGCTTTGTTCCTTGGGTTCTTGGGAGCAGCAGGAAGCA
CTATGGGCGCAGCGTCAATGACGCTGACGGTACAGGCCAGACAATTATTGTCTGGTATAGTGCAGCAGCA
GAACAATTTGCTGAGGGCTATTGAGGCGCAACAGCATCTGTTGCAACTCACAGTCTGGGGCATCAAGCAG
CTCCAGGCAAGAATCCTGGCTGTGGAAAGATACCTAAAGGATCAACAGCTCCTGGGGATTTGGGGTTGCT
CTGGAAAACTCATTTGCACCACTGCTGTGCCTTGGAATGCTAGTTGGAGTAATAAATCTCTGGAACAGAT
TTGGAATCACACGACCTGGATGGAGTGGGACAGAGAAATTAACAATTACACAAGCTTAATACACTCCTTA
ATTGAAGAATCGCAAAACCAGCAAGAAAAGAATGAACAAGAATTATTGGAATTAGATAAATGGGCAAGTT
TGTGGAATTGGTTTAACATAACAAATTGGCTGTGGTATATAAAATTATTCATAATGATAGTAGGAGGCTT
GGTAGGTTTAAGAATAGTTTTTGCTGTACTTTCTATAGTGAATAGAGTTAGGCAGGGATATTCACCATTA
TCGTTTCAGACCCACCTCCCAACCCCGAGGGGACCCGACAGGCCCGAAGGAATAGAAGAAGAAGGTGGAG
AGAGAGACAGAGACAGATCCATTCGATTAGTGAACGGATCTCGACGGTATCGGTTAACTTTTAAAAGAAA
AGGGGGGATTGGGGGGTACAGTGCAGGGGAAAGAATAGTAGACATAATAGCAACAGACATACAAACTAAA
GAATTACAAAAACAAATTACAAAATTCAAAATTTTATCGATAAGCTTGGGAGTTCCGCGTTACATAACTT
ACGGTAAATGGCCCGCCTGGCTGACCGCCCAACGACCCCCGCCCATTGACGTCAATAATGACGTATGTTC
CCATAGTAACGCCAATAGGGACTTTCCATTGACGTCAATGGGTGGAGTATTTACGGTAAACTGCCCACTT
GGCAGTACATCAAGTGTATCATATGCCAAGTACGCCCCCTATTGACGTCAATGACGGTAAATGGCCCGCC
TGGCATTATGCCCAGTACATGACCTTATGGGACTTTCCTACTTGGCAGTACATCTACGTATTAGTCATCG
CTATTACCATGGTGATGCGGTTTTGGCAGTACATCAATGGGCGTGGATAGCGGTTTGACTCACGGGGATT
TCCAAGTCTCCACCCCATTGACGTCAATGGGAGTTTGTTTTGGCACCAAAATCAACGGGACTTTCCAAAA
TGTCGTAACAACTCCGCCCCATTGACGCAAATGGGCGGTAGGCGTGTACGGTGGGAGGTCTATATAAGCA
GAGCTCGTTTAGTGAACCGTCAGATCGCCTGGAGACGCCATCCACGCTGTTTTGACCTCCATAGAAGACA
CCGACTCATGAGTGAAGATGAAGAACGAGAAAATGAAAACCACCTCTTGGTTGTTCCAGAGTCACGGTTC
GACCGAGATTCCGGGGAGAGTGAAGAAGCAGAGGAAGAAGTGGGTGAGGGAACGCCGCAGAGCAGCGCCC
TGACAGAGGGCGACTATGTGCCCGACTCCCCTGCCCTGTCGCCCATCGAGCTCAAGCAGGAGCTGCCCAA
GTACCTGCCGGCCCTGCAGGGCTGCCGGAGCGTCGAGGAGTTCCAGTGCCTGAACAGGATCGAGGAGGGC
ACCTATGGAGTGGTCTACAGAGCAAAAGACAAGAAAACAGATGAAATTGTGGCTCTAAAGCGGCTGAAGA
TGGAGAAGGAGAAGGAGGGCTTCCCGATCACGTCGCTGAGGGAGATCAACACCATCCTCAAGGCCCAGCA
TCCCAACATCGTCACCGTTAGAGAGATTGTGGTGGGCAGCAACATGGACAAGATCTACATCGTGATGAAC
TATGTGGAGCACGACCTCAAGAGCCTGATGGAGACCATGAAACAGCCCTTCCTGCCAGGGGAGGTGAAGA
CCCTGATGATCCAGCTGCTGCGTGGGGTGAAACACCTGCACGACAACTGGATCCTGCACCGTGACCTCAA
GACGTCCAACCTGCTGCTGAGCCACGCCGGCATCCTCAAGGTGAGTGACTTCGGGCTGGCGCGGGAGTAC
GGATCCCCTCTGAAGGCCTACACCCCGGTCGTGGTGACCCTGTGGTACCGCGCCCCAGAGCTGCTGCTTG
GTGCCAAGGAATACTCCACGGCCGTGGACATGTGGTCAGTGGGTTGCATCTTCGGGGAGCTGCTGACTCA
GAAGCCTCTGTTCCCCGGGAAGTCAGAAATCGATCAGATCAACAAGGTGTTCAAGGATCTGGGGACCCCT
AGTGAGAAAATCTGGCCCGGCTACAGCGAGCTCCCAGCAGTCAAGAAGATGACCTTCAGCGAGCACCCCT
ACAACAACCTCCGCAAGCGCTTCGGGGCTCTGCTCTCAGACCAGGGCTTCGACCTCATGAACAAGTTCCT
GACCTACTTCCCCGGGAGGAGGATCAGCGCTGAGGACGGCCTCAAGCATGAGTATTTCCGCGAGACCCCC
CTCCCCATCGACCCCTCCATGTTCCCCACGTGGCCCGCCAAGAGCGAGCAGCAGCGTGTGAAGCGGGGCA
CCAGCCCGAGGCCCCCTGAGGGAGGCCTGGGCTACAGCCAGCTGGGTGACGACGACCTGAAGGAGACGGG
CTTCCACCTTACCACCACGAACCAGGGGGCCTCTGCCGCGGGCCCCGGCTTCAGCCTCAAGTTCTGAATC
GACCATAGTGACTGGATATGTTGTGTTTTACAGTATTATGTAGTCTGTTTTTTATGCAAAATCTAATTTA
ATATATTGATATTTATATCATTTTACGTTTCTCGTTCAGCTTTCTTGTACAAAGTGGTTGATATCCAGCA
CAGTGGCGGCCGCTCGACAATCAACCTCTGGATTACAAAATTTGTGAAAGATTGACTGGTATTCTTAACT
ATGTTGCTCCTTTTACGCTATGTGGATACGCTGCTTTAATGCCTTTGTATCATGCTATTGCTTCCCGTAT
GGCTTTCATTTTCTCCTCCTTGTATAAATCCTGGTTGCTGTCTCTTTATGAGGAGTTGTGGCCCGTTGTC
AGGCAACGTGGCGTGGTGTGCACTGTGTTTGCTGACGCAACCCCCACTGGTTGGGGCATTGCCACCACCT
GTCAGCTCCTTTCCGGGACTTTCGCTTTCCCCCTCCCTATTGCCACGGCGGAACTCATCGCCGCCTGCCT
TGCCCGCTGCTGGACAGGGGCTCGGCTGTTGGGCACTGACAATTCCGTGGTGTTGTCGGGGAAGCTGACG
TCCTTTCCATGGCTGCTCGCCTGTGTTGCCACCTGGATTCTGCGCGGGACGTCCTTCTGCTACGTCCCTT
CGGCCCTCAATCCAGCGGACCTTCCTTCCCGCGGCCTGCTGCCGGCTCTGCGGCCTCTTCCGCGTCTTCG
CCTTCGCCCTCAGACGAGTCGGATCTCCCTTTGGGCCGCCTCCCCGCCTGGAATTCTGCAGATATCCGGT
TAGTAATGAGTTTGGAATTAATTCTGTGGAATGTGTGTCAGTTAGGGTGTGGAAAGTCCCCAGGCTCCCC
AGCAGGCAGAAGTATGCAAAGCATGCATCTCAATTAGTCAGCAACCAGGTGTGGAAAGTCCCCAGGCTCC
CCAGCAGGCAGAAGTATGCAAAGCATGCATCTCAATTAGTCAGCAACCATAGTCCCGCCCCTAACTCCGC
CCATCCCGCCCCTAACTCCGCCCAGTTCCGCCCATTCTCCGCCCCATGGCTGACTAATTTTTTTTATTTA
TGCAGAGGCCGAGGCCGCCTCTGCCTCTGAGCTATTCCAGAAGTAGTGAGGAGGCTTTTTTGGAGGCCTA
GGCTTTTGCAAAAAGCTCCCGGGAGCTTGTATATCCATTTTCGGATCTGATCAGCACGTGTTGACAATTA
ATCATCGGCATAGTATATCGGCATAGTATAATACGACAAGGTGAGGAACTAAACCATGGCCAAGCCTTTG
TCTCAAGAAGAATCCACCCTCATTGAAAGAGCAACGGCTACAATCAACAGCATCCCCATCTCTGAAGACT
ACAGCGTCGCCAGCGCAGCTCTCTCTAGCGACGGCCGCATCTTCACTGGTGTCAATGTATATCATTTTAC
TGGGGGACCTTGTGCAGAACTCGTGGTGCTGGGCACTGCTGCTGCTGCGGCAGCTGGCAACCTGACTTGT
ATCGTCGCGATCGGAAATGAGAACAGGGGCATCTTGAGCCCCTGCGGACGGTGCCGACAGGTGCTTCTCG
ATCTGCATCCTGGGATCAAAGCCATAGTGAAGGACAGTGATGGACAGCCGACGGCAGTTGGGATTCGTGA
ATTGCTGCCCTCTGGTTATGTGTGGGAGGGCTAAGCACAATTCGAGCTCGGTACCTTTAAGACCAATGAC
TTACAAGGCAGCTGTAGATCTTAGCCACTTTTTAAAAGAAAAGGGGGGACTGGAAGGGCTAGCTCACTCC
CAACGAAGACAAGATCTGCTTTTTGCTTGTACTGGGTCTCTCTGGTTAGACCAGATCTGAGCCTGGGAGC
TCTCTGGCTAACTAGGGAACCCACTGCTTAAGCCTCAATAAAGCTTGCCTTGAGTGCTTCAAGTAGTGTG
TGCCCGTCTGTTGTGTGACTCTGGTAACTAGAGATCCCTCAGACCCTTTTAGTCAGTGTGGAAAATCTCT
AGCAGTAGTAGTTCATGTCATCTTATTATTCAGTATTTATAACTTGCAAAGAAATGAATATCAGAGAGTG
AGAGGAACTTGTTTATTGCAGCTTATAATGGTTACAAATAAAGCAATAGCATCACAAATTTCACAAATAA
AGCATTTTTTTCACTGCATTCTAGTTGTGGTTTGTCCAAACTCATCAATGTATCTTATCATGTCTGGCTC
TAGCTATCCCGCCCCTAACTCCGCCCATCCCGCCCCTAACTCCGCCCAGTTCCGCCCATTCTCCGCCCCA
TGGCTGACTAATTTTTTTTATTTATGCAGAGGCCGAGGCCGCCTCGGCCTCTGAGCTATTCCAGAAGTAG
TGAGGAGGCTTTTTTGGAGGCCTAGGGACGTACCCAATTCGCCCTATAGTGAGTCGTATTACGCGCGCTC
ACTGGCCGTCGTTTTACAACGTCGTGACTGGGAAAACCCTGGCGTTACCCAACTTAATCGCCTTGCAGCA
CATCCCCCTTTCGCCAGCTGGCGTAATAGCGAAGAGGCCCGCACCGATCGCCCTTCCCAACAGTTGCGCA
GCCTGAATGGCGAATGGG
[124 nt withheld, positions 7439-7562]
C
[91 nt withheld, positions 7564-7654]
A
[49 nt withheld, positions 7656-7704]
CCTTTGACGTTGGAGTCCACGTTCTTT
[37 nt withheld, positions 7732-7768]
ACCCTATCTCGGTCTATTCTTTTGATTTATAAGGGATTTTGCCGATTTCGGCCTATTGGTTAAAAAATGA
GCTGATTTAACAAAAATTTAACGCGAATTTTAACAAAATATTAACGCTTACAATTTAGGTGGCACTTTTC
GGGGAAATGTGCGCGGAACCCCTATTTGTTTATTTTTCTAAATACATTCAAATATGTATCCGCTCATGAG
ACAATAACCCTGATAAATGCTTCAATAATATTGAAAAAGGAAGAGTATGAGTATTCAACATTTCCGTGTC
GCCCTTATTCCCTTTTTTGCGGCATTTTGCCTTCCTGTTTTTGCTCACCCAGAAACGCTGGTGAAAGTAA
AAGATGCTGAAGATCAGTTGGGTGCACGAGTGGGTTACATCGAACTGGATCTCAACAGCGGTAAGATCCT
TGAGAGTTTTCGCCCCGAAGAACGTTTTCCAATGATGAGCACTTTTAAAGTTCTGCTATGTGGCGCGGTA
TTATCCCGTATTGACGCCGGGCAAGAGCAACTCGGTCGCCGCATACACTATTCTCAGAATGACTTGGTTG
AGTACTCACCAGTCACAGAAAAGCATCTTACGGATGGCATGACAGTAAGAGAATTATGCAGTGCTGCCAT
AACCATGAGTGATAACACTGCGGCCAACTTACTTCTGACAACGATCGGAGGACCGAAGGAGCTAACCGCT
TTTTTGCACAACATGGGGGATCATGTAACTCGCCTTGATCGTTGGGAACCGGAGCTGAATGAAGCCATAC
CAAACGACGAGCGTGACACCACGATGCCTGTAGCAATGGCAACAACGTTGCGCAAACTATTAACTGGCGA
ACTACTTACTCTAGCTTCCCGGCAACAATTAATAGACTGGATGGAGGCGGATAAAGTTGCAGGACCACTT
CTGCGCTCGGCCCTTCCGGCTGGCTGGTTTATTGCTGATAAATCTGGAGCCGGTGAGCGTGGGTCTCGCG
GTATCATTGCAGCACTGGGGCCAGATGGTAAGCCCTCCCGTATCGTAGTTATCTACACGACGGGGAGTCA
GGCAACTATGGATGAACGAAATAGACAGATCGCTGAGATAGGTGCCTCACTGATTAAGCATTGGTAACTG
TCAGACCAAGTTTACTCATATATACTTTAGATTGATTTAAAACTTCATTTTTAATTTAAAAGGATCTAGG
TGAAGATCCTTTTTGATAATCTCATGACCAAAATCCCTTAACGTGAGTTTTCGTTCCACTGAGCGTCAGA
CCCCGTAGAAAAGATCAAAGGATCTTC
